Addgene plasmid #42860: TAL3397
Depositing lab: Keith Joung. Depositing organization: Massachusetts General Hospital. Publication: Targeted gene disruption in somatic zebrafish cells using engineered TALENs. Sander JD, Cade L, Khayter C, Reyon D, Peterson RT, Joung JK, Yeh JR. Nat Biotechnol. 2011 Aug 5;29(8):697-8. doi: 10.1038/nbt.1934. PubMed 21822241.
Backbone
  Vector backbone: JDS71
  Backbone manufacturer: Addgene plasmid #32287
  Backbone size w/o insert (bp): 6447
  Vector type: Mammalian Expression ; T7
Growth in bacteria
  Bacterial resistance: Ampicillin, 100 μg/mL
  Growth temperature: 37°C
  Growth strain: XL1 Blue
  Copy number: High Copy
Gene/Insert
  Gene/Insert name: ZebrafishCommunity-ywhai-right (alt name: ywhai)
  Species: D. rerio (zebrafish)
  Insert size (bp): 1640
  Promoter: CMV
  Tag / fusion protein: 3X Flag (N terminal on backbone); WT FOKI (C terminal on backbone)
  Cloning method: Restriction Enzyme; 5′ cloning site N/A (destroyed during cloning); 3′ cloning site N/A (destroyed during cloning)
  Sequencing primers: 5′ CMV-F; 3′ BGH-rev
Terms and licenses: Academic/Nonprofit Terms; Industry Terms: Not Available to Industry
Depositor comments: Target binding site: TGCTGGACACTACCCTCC It is strongly recommended that users perform a diagnostic digest to verify this plasmid prior to use. For example, a double digest of the plasmid with BamHI and KpnI should result in two bands at 2.3kb and 5.8kb.
How to cite: TAL3397 was a gift from Keith Joung (Addgene plasmid # 42860 ; http://n2t.net/addgene:42860 ; RRID:Addgene_42860)
