[The description below was written by a language model from this plasmid's Addgene catalogue record.]
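Description:
TAL3397 is a TALEN expression plasmid built on the JDS71 backbone, a roughly 6.4 kb vector classed as mammalian expression with a T7 element. It is maintained in E. coli as a high-copy plasmid under ampicillin selection. The insert, named ZebrafishCommunity-ywhai-right, is about 1.6 kb. The name, the flanking fusion partners and the recorded target binding site indicate that it is an engineered TAL effector repeat array rather than the ywhai coding sequence itself. The array is designed to recognise a specific DNA site in the zebrafish (D. rerio) ywhai gene. The restriction sites used to clone it were destroyed during cloning.

The backbone supplies the sequences that flank the repeat array: a 3X FLAG tag at the N terminus for detecting the protein, and a wild-type FokI nuclease domain at the C terminus. Expression of the complete fusion is driven by the CMV promoter. The T7 designation suggests that the coding region can also be transcribed in vitro to make mRNA, the usual way of delivering nucleases into zebrafish embryos, although the record does not spell this out.

FokI cleaves DNA only as a dimer, so this "right" monomer is meant to be used with a matching "left" TALEN that binds the adjacent half-site. The pair then makes a double-strand break in the spacer between the two sites, and error-prone repair of that break can produce disruptive insertions or deletions. The associated publication concerns targeted gene disruption in somatic zebrafish cells with engineered TALENs, which fits this plasmid's role as one half of a ywhai knockout reagent pair. No feature table is provided, so details such as the origin of replication and the polyadenylation signal are not stated.
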