>Addgene plasmid #42860 | TAL3397 | depositor partial sequence | sequence record 57980 | TAL3397 sequence 2430 bps
TCTAGAGCTAGCACCATGGACTACAAAGACCATGACGGTGATTATAAAGATCATGACATCGATTACAAGG
ATGACGATGACAAGATGGCCCCCAAGAAGAAGAGGAAGGTGGGCATTCACCGCGGGGTACCTATGGTGGA
CTTGAGGACACTCGGTTATTCGCAACAGCAACAGGAGAAAATCAAGCCTAAGGTCAGGAGCACCGTCGCG
CAACACCACGAGGCGCTTGTGGGGCATGGCTTCACTCATGCGCATATTGTCGCGCTTTCACAGCACCCTG
CGGCGCTTGGGACGGTGGCTGTCAAATACCAAGATATGATTGCGGCCCTGCCCGAAGCCACGCACGAGGC
AATTGTAGGGGTCGGTAAACAGTGGTCGGGAGCGCGAGCACTTGAGGCGCTGCTGACTGTGGCGGGTGAG
CTTAGGGGGCCTCCGCTCCAGCTCGACACCGGGCAGCTGCTGAAGATCGCGAAGAGAGGGGGAGTAACAG
CGGTAGAGGCAGTGCACGCCTGGCGCAATGCGCTCACCGGGGCCCCCTTGAACCTGACCCCAGACCAGGT
AGTCGCAATCGCGAACAATAATGGGGGAAAGCAAGCCCTGGAAACCGTGCAAAGGTTGTTGCCGGTCCTT
TGTCAAGACCACGGCCTTACACCGGAGCAAGTCGTGGCCATTGCATCCCACGACGGTGGCAAACAGGCTC
TTGAGACGGTTCAGAGACTTCTCCCAGTTCTCTGTCAAGCCCACGGGCTGACTCCCGATCAAGTTGTAGC
GATTGCGTCCAACGGTGGAGGGAAACAAGCATTGGAGACTGTCCAACGGCTCCTTCCCGTGTTGTGTCAA
GCCCACGGTTTGACGCCTGCACAAGTGGTCGCCATCGCCAACAACAACGGCGGTAAGCAGGCGCTGGAAA
CAGTACAGCGCCTGCTGCCTGTACTGTGCCAGGATCATGGACTGACCCCAGACCAGGTAGTCGCAATCGC
GAACAATAATGGGGGAAAGCAAGCCCTGGAAACCGTGCAAAGGTTGTTGCCGGTCCTTTGTCAAGACCAC
GGCCTTACACCGGAGCAAGTCGTGGCCATTGCAAGCAACATCGGTGGCAAACAGGCTCTTGAGACGGTTC
AGAGACTTCTCCCAGTTCTCTGTCAAGCCCACGGGCTGACTCCCGATCAAGTTGTAGCGATTGCGTCGCA
TGACGGAGGGAAACAAGCATTGGAGACTGTCCAACGGCTCCTTCCCGTGTTGTGTCAAGCCCACGGTTTG
ACGCCTGCACAAGTGGTCGCCATCGCCTCCAATATTGGCGGTAAGCAGGCGCTGGAAACAGTACAGCGCC
TGCTGCCTGTACTGTGCCAGGATCATGGACTGACCCCAGACCAGGTAGTCGCAATCGCGTCACATGACGG
GGGAAAGCAAGCCCTGGAAACCGTGCAAAGGTTGTTGCCGGTCCTTTGTCAAGACCACGGCCTTACACCG
GAGCAAGTCGTGGCCATTGCAAGCAATGGGGGTGGCAAACAGGCTCTTGAGACGGTTCAGAGACTTCTCC
CAGTTCTCTGTCAAGCCCACGGGCTGACTCCCGATCAAGTTGTAGCGATTGCGTCGAACATTGGAGGGAA
ACAAGCATTGGAGACTGTCCAACGGCTCCTTCCCGTGTTGTGTCAAGCCCACGGTTTGACGCCTGCACAA
GTGGTCGCCATCGCCAGCCATGATGGCGGTAAGCAGGCGCTGGAAACAGTACAGCGCCTGCTGCCTGTAC
TGTGCCAGGATCATGGACTGACCCCAGACCAGGTAGTCGCAATCGCGTCACATGACGGGGGAAAGCAAGC
CCTGGAAACCGTGCAAAGGTTGTTGCCGGTCCTTTGTCAAGACCACGGCCTTACACCGGAGCAAGTCGTG
GCCATTGCATCCCACGACGGTGGCAAACAGGCTCTTGAGACGGTTCAGAGACTTCTCCCAGTTCTCTGTC
AAGCCCACGGGCTGACTCCCGATCAAGTTGTAGCGATTGCGTCCAACGGTGGAGGGAAACAAGCATTGGA
GACTGTCCAACGGCTCCTTCCCGTGTTGTGTCAAGCCCACGGTTTGACGCCTGCACAAGTGGTCGCCATC
GCCAGCCATGATGGCGGTAAGCAGGCGCTGGAAACAGTACAGCGCCTGCTGCCTGTACTGTGCCAGGATC
ATGGACTGACACCCGAACAGGTGGTCGCCATTGCTTCCCACGACGGAGGACGGCCAGCCTTGGAGTCCAT
CGTAGCCCAATTGTCCAGGCCCGATCCCGCGTTGGCTGCGTTAACGAATGACCATCTGGTGGCGTTGGCA
TGTCTTGGTGGACGACCCGCGCTCGATGCAGTCAAAAAGGGTCTGCCTCATGCTCCCGCATTGATCAAAA
GAACCAACCGGCGGATTCCCGAGAGAACTTCCCATCGAGTCGCGGGATCC
