>Addgene plasmid #42860 | TAL3397 | addgene partial sequence | sequence record 60844 | JDS-TALEN-F 5'-TAGGGGTCGGTAAACAGTGG-3'
ACTGTGGCGGGTGAGCTTAGGGGGCCTCCGCTCCAGCTCGACACCGGGCAGCTGCTGAAGATCGCGAAGA
GAGGGGGAGTAACAGCGGTAGAGGCAGTGCACGCCTGGCGCAATGCGCTCACCGGGGCCCCCTTGAACCT
GACCCCAGACCAGGTAGTCGCAATCGCGAACAATAATGGGGGAAAGCAAGCCCTGGAAACCGTGCAAAGG
TTGTTGCCGGTCCTTTGTCAAGACCACGGCCTTACACCGGAGCAAGTCGTGGCCATTGCATCCCACGACG
GTGGCAAACAGGCTCTTGAGACGGTTCAGAGACTTCTCCCAGTTCTCTGTCAAGCCCACGGGCTGACTCC
CGATCAAGTTGTAGCGATTGCGTCCAACGGTGGAGGGAAACAAGCATTGGAGACTGTCCAACGGCTCCTT
CCCGTGTTGTGTCAAGCCCACGGTTTGACGCCTGCACAAGTGGTCGCCATCGCCAACAACAACGGCGGTA
AGCAGGCGCTGGAAACAGTACAGCGCCTGCTGCCTGTACTGTGCCAGGATCATGGACTGACCCCAGACCA
GGTAGTCGCAATCGCGAACAATAATGGGGGAAAGCAAGCCCTGGAAACCGTGCAAAGGTTGTTGCCGGTC
CTTTGTCAAGACCACGGCCTTACACCGGAGCAAGTCGTGGCCATTGCAAGCAACATCGGTGGCAAACAGG
CTCTTGAGACGGTTCAGAGACTTCTCCCAGTTCTCTGTCAAGCCCACGGGCTGACTCCCGATCAAGTTGT
AGCGATTGCGTCGCATGACGGA
